>Addgene plasmid #199747 | pLVX LYCHOS-FLAG-TiD | addgene full sequence | sequence record 392105 | Addgene NGS Result
CTAATTCACTCCCAAAGAAGACAAGATATCCTTGATCTGTGGATCTACCACACACAAGGCTACTTCCCTG
ATTAGCAGAACTACACACCAGGGCCAGGGGTCAGATATCCACTGACCTTTGGATGGTGCTACAAGCTAGT
ACCAGTTGAGCCAGATAAGGTAGAAGAGGCCAATAAAGGAGAGAACACCAGCTTGTTACACCCTGTGAGC
CTGCATGGGATGGATGACCCGGAGAGAGAAGTGTTAGAGTGGAGGTTTGACAGCCGCCTAGCATTTCATC
ACGTGGCCCGAGAGCTGCATCCGGAGTACTTCAAGAACTGCTGATATCGAGCTTGCTACAAGGGACTTTC
CGCTGGGGACTTTCCAGGGAGGCGTGGCCTGGGCGGGACTGGGGAGTGGCGAGCCCTCAGATCCTGCATA
TAAGCAGCTGCTTTTTGCCTGTACTGGGTCTCTCTGGTTAGACCAGATCTGAGCCTGGGAGCTCTCTGGC
TAACTAGGGAACCCACTGCTTAAGCCTCAATAAAGCTTGCCTTGAGTGCTTCAAGTAGTGTGTGCCCGTC
TGTTGTGTGACTCTGGTAACTAGAGATCCCTCAGACCCTTTTAGTCAGTGTGGAAAATCTCTAGCAGTGG
CGCCCGAACAGGGACTTGAAAGCGAAAGGGAAACCAGAGGAGCTCTCTCGACGCAGGACTCGGCTTGCTG
AAGCGCGCACGGCAAGAGGCGAGGGGCGGCGACTGGTGAGTACGCCAAAAATTTTGACTAGCGGAGGCTA
GAAGGAGAGAGATGGGTGCGAGAGCGTCAGTATTAAGCGGGGGAGAATTAGATCGCGATGGGAAAAAATT
CGGTTAAGGCCAGGGGGAAAGAAAAAATATAAATTAAAACATATAGTATGGGCAAGCAGGGAGCTAGAAC
GATTCGCAGTTAATCCTGGCCTGTTAGAAACATCAGAAGGCTGTAGACAAATACTGGGACAGCTACAACC
ATCCCTTCAGACAGGATCAGAAGAACTTAGATCATTATATAATACAGTAGCAACCCTCTATTGTGTGCAT
CAAAGGATAGAGATAAAAGACACCAAGGAAGCTTTAGACAAGATAGAGGAAGAGCAAAACAAAAGTAAGA
CCACCGCACAGCAAGCGGCCGGCCGCTGATCTTCAGACCTGGAGGAGGAGATATGAGGGACAATTGGAGA
AGTGAATTATATAAATATAAAGTAGTAAAAATTGAACCATTAGGAGTAGCACCCACCAAGGCAAAGAGAA
GAGTGGTGCAGAGAGAAAAAAGAGCAGTGGGAATAGGAGCTTTGTTCCTTGGGTTCTTGGGAGCAGCAGG
AAGCACTATGGGCGCAGCGTCAATGACGCTGACGGTACAGGCCAGACAATTATTGTCTGGTATAGTGCAG
CAGCAGAACAATTTGCTGAGGGCTATTGAGGCGCAACAGCATCTGTTGCAACTCACAGTCTGGGGCATCA
AGCAGCTCCAGGCAAGAATCCTGGCTGTGGAAAGATACCTAAAGGATCAACAGCTCCTGGGGATTTGGGG
TTGCTCTGGAAAACTCATTTGCACCACTGCTGTGCCTTGGAATGCTAGTTGGAGTAATAAATCTCTGGAA
CAGATTTGGAATCACACGACCTGGATGGAGTGGGACAGAGAAATTAACAATTACACAAGCTTAATACACT
CCTTAATTGAAGAATCGCAAAACCAGCAAGAAAAGAATGAACAAGAATTATTGGAATTAGATAAATGGGC
AAGTTTGTGGAATTGGTTTAACATAACAAATTGGCTGTGGTATATAAAATTATTCATAATGATAGTAGGA
GGCTTGGTAGGTTTAAGAATAGTTTTTGCTGTACTTTCTATAGTGAATAGAGTTAGGCAGGGATATTCAC
CATTATCGTTTCAGACCCACCTCCCAACCCCGAGGGGACCCGACAGGCCCGAAGGAATAGAAGAAGAAGG
TGGAGAGAGAGACAGAGACAGATCCATTCGATTAGTGAACGGATCTCGACGGTATCGCCTTTAAAAGAAA
AGGGGGGATTGGGGGGTACAGTGCAGGGGAAAGAATAGTAGACATAATAGCAACAGACATACAAACTAAA
GAATTACAAAAACAAATTACAAAAATTCAAAATTTTCGGGTTTATTACAGGGACAGCAGAGATCCAGTTT
ATCGATGAGTAATTCATACAAAAGGACTCGCCCCTGCCTTGGGGAATCCCAGGGACCGTCGTTAAACTCC
CACTAACGTAGAACCCAGAGATCGCTGCGTTCCCGCCCCCTCACCCGCCCGCTCTCGTCATCACTGAGGT
GGAGAAGAGCATGCGTGAGGCTCCGGTGCCCGTCAGTGGGCAGAGCGCACATCGCCCACAGTCCCCGAGA
AGTTGGGGGGAGGGGTCGGCAATTGAACCGGTGCCTAGAGAAGGTGGCGCGGGGTAAACTGGGAAAGTGA
TGTCGTGTACTGGCTCCGCCTTTTTCCCGAGGGTGGGGGAGAACCGTATATAAGTGCAGTAGTCGCCGTG
AACGTTCTTTTTCGCAACGGGTTTGCCGCCAGAACACAGGTAAGTGCCGTGTGTGGTTCCCGCGGGCCTG
GCCTCTTTACGGGTTATGGCCCTTGCGTGCCTTGAATTACTTCCACGCCCCTGGCTGCAGTACGTGATTC
TTGATCCCGAGCTTCGGGTTGGAAGTGGGTGGGAGAGTTCGAGGCCTTGCGCTTAAGGAGCCCCTTCGCC
TCGTGCTTGAGTTGAGGCCTGGCTTGGGCGCTGGGGCCGCCGCGTGCGAATCTGGTGGCACCTTCGCGCC
TGTCTCGCTGCTTTCGATAAGTCTCTAGCCATTTAAAATTTTTGATGACCTGCTGCGACGCTTTTTTTCT
GGCAAGATAGTCTTGTAAATGCGGGCCAAGATCTGCACACTGGTATTTCGGTTTTTGGGGCCGCGGGCGG
CGACGGGGCCCGTGCGTCCCAGCGCACATGTTCGGCGAGGCGGGGCCTGCGAGCGCGGCCACCGAGAATC
GGACGGGGGTAGTCTCAAGCTGGCCGGCCTGCTCTGGTGCCTGGCCTCGCGCCGCCGTGTATCGCCCCGC
CCTGGGCGGCAAGGCTGGCCCGGTCGGCACCAGTTGCGTGAGCGGAAAGATGGCCGCTTCCCGGCCCTGC
TGCAGGGAGCTCAAAATGGAGGACGCGGCGCTCGGGAGAGCGGGCGGGTGAGTCACCCACACAAAGGAAA
AGGGCCTTTCCGTCCTCAGCCGTCGCTTCATGTGACTCCACGGAGTACCGGGCGCCGTCCAGGCACCTCG
ATTAGTTCTCGAGCTTTTGGAGTACGTCGTCTTTAGGTTGGGGGGAGGGGTTTTATGCGATGGAGTTTCC
CCACACTGAGTGGGTGGAGACTGAAGTTAGGCCAGCTTGGCACTTGATGTAATTCTCCTTGGAATTTGCC
CTTTTTGAGTTTGGATCTTGGTTCATTCTCAAGCCTCAGACAGTGGTTCAAAGTTTTTTTCTTCCATTTC
AGGTGTCGTGAGGATCGCTAGCGCTACCGGACTCAGATCTCGAGCTCAAGCTTCGAATTGGATCCGCCAC
CATGAATTCTAATTTACCTGCAGAGAACTTAACCATTGCAGTCAATATGACCAAGACTTTGCCTACAGCA
GTAACGCATGGATTTAATTCCACTAATGACCCACCTTCAATGTCAATTACAAGGCTTTTTCCAGCCTTAC
TGGAATGCTTTGGCATTGTCCTTTGTGGCTACATAGCAGGAAGGGCCAATGTCATAACATCAACCCAGGC
CAAAGGACTAGGAAATTTTGTCTCCAGATTTGCACTTCCAGCTTTATTATTCAAAAACATGGTTGTACTT
AATTTTTCCAATGTGGACTGGTCCTTCCTATATAGTATCTTAATTGCCAAAGCTTCTGTATTTTTCATTG
TATGTGTATTAACCTTATTGGTTGCCAGTCCTGATAGTCGATTTAGCAAAGCTGGACTATTCCCTATTTT
TGCTACACAAAGTAATGACTTTGCATTGGGATACCCTATAGTTGAAGCTTTATATCAAACTACATACCCA
GAATATCTCCAGTACATTTATTTGGTGGCACCAATATCTCTTATGATGTTAAACCCTATAGGGTTTATTT
TCTGTGAAATCCAAAAGTGGAAAGACACTCAAAATGCTTCTCAAAATAAAATAAAAATTGTGGGACTCGG
ACTCCTGCGTGTATTACAGAACCCAATAGTATTTATGGTCTTCATTGGCATCGCCTTCAATTTTATTCTT
GATCGAAAGGTACCTGTATATGTCGAAAATTTTCTTGATGGACTTGGAAATTCTTTTTCTGGATCAGCCC
TATTTTATCTTGGTCTCACGATGGTGGGAAAAATAAAGAGACTGAAGAAGTCGGCATTTGTAGTACTAAT
TCTTCTCATCACAGCTAAACTTCTGGTGCTGCCACTTCTGTGCAGAGAAATGGTGGAACTCTTGGACAAG
GGCGACAGTGTGGTGAACCATACAAGTTTATCAAATTATGCATTTCTGTATGGTGTATTTCCTGTAGCAC
CAGGAGTGGCTATCTTTGCAACACAATTCAACATGGAAGTAGAAATTATAACCTCAGGGATGGTGATAAG
CACATTTGTGTCTGCTCCCATCATGTACGTTTCTGCCTGGTTACTGACCTTTCCCACTATGGACCCTAAG
CCATTGGCATATGCCATCCAGAATGTTAGTTTTGATATAAGTATTGTCAGCCTGATCTCCTTGATCTGGT
CTCTGGCTATTCTTCTTTTGAGTAAGAAATATAAACAGCTTCCTCATATGCTTACAACTAATTTACTCAT
TGCTCAGTCTATTGTCTGTGCTGGAATGATGATATGGAATTTTGTTAAAGAAAAAAATTTTGTTGGACAA
ATTTTGGTGTTTGTTCTATTGTACAGCTCCCTCTATAGCACCTACCTGTGGACAGGCCTTCTAGCAATTT
CTTTGTTTCTTTTGAAAAAGCGAGAGAGGGTACAAATTCCTGTTGGAATAATCATAATATCTGGCTGGGG
AATTCCTGCTCTCCTTGTTGGTGTTCTTTTGATAACTGGAAAACACAATGGAGATAGCATTGACTCAGCC
TTCTTTTATGGAAAAGAACAGATGATCACCACAGCAGTCACCCTGTTCTGCAGCATCCTGATAGCTGGCA
TATCCCTCATGTGCATGAACCAGACTGCCCAAGCAGGAAGCTATGAAGGTTTCGATCAGTCTCAGAGCCA
CAAAGTGGTGGAGCCTGGAAATACTGCTTTTGAGGAGAGTCCAGCACCAGTAAATGAACCAGAACTTTTT
ACAAGCTCTATTCCAGAAACAAGTTGCTGCTCCTGCTCCATGGGAAATGGTGAATTACACTGCCCATCAA
TAGAGCCAATAGCAAACACAAGCACCAGTGAGCCTGTGATTCCTTCGTTTGAGAAAAACAATCATTGTGT
GAGTCGCTGTAACTCCCAGAGCTGCATATTAGCCCAGGAAGAAGAACAGTATCTACAGAGTGGAGACCAG
CAACTGACCCGACATGTGTTGCTGTGTTTACTTCTCATCATTGGCCTGTTCGCTAATCTTTCCAGTTGTT
TATGGTGGCTATTCAACCAAGAGCCTGGAAGACTTTATGTTGAGTTACAGTTTTTCTGTGCCGTGTTTAA
CTTTGGTCAGGGATTTATTTCCTTTGGAATCTTTGGATTAGATAAACATTTAATCATCCTGCCTTTCAAA
AGAAGACTTGAATTCCTATGGAACAATAAAGACACAGCAGAAAACAGGGATTCTCCTGTTTCAGAGGAAA
TAAAAATGACCTGTCAACAATTTATCCATTATCACCGTGACCTCTGTATCCGAAACATTGTCAAAGAAAG
AAGGTGTGGTGCAAAGACTTCTGCTGGAACTTTCTGTGGCTGTGACCTGGTGAGCTGGCTAATTGAAGTC
GGCCTTGCCTCCGACCGTGGTGAAGCTGTGATATACGGAGACAGGCTGGTACAAGGGGGAGTCATCCAAC
ATATTACCAATGAGTATGAATTCCGGGATGAGTACTTGTTTTACAGATTTCTTCAAAAGAGTCCTGAACA
GAGTCCTCCTGCTATTAATGCAAACACTCTCCAACAGGAAAGATATAAAGAAATTGAGCATTCATCCCCA
CCCTCACATTCCCCTAAGACCGGTGGTGGTGCGGCCGCTGGCGGTGGTAGCGGTGGCGGAAGCGGTGGAG
GCAGTAAAGACAATACTGTGCCTCTGAAGCTGATCGCTCTCCTGGCTAATGGCGAGTTCCATAGTGGCGA
ACAGCTGGGAGAAACCCTGGGCATGTCCAGGGCCGCTATCAACAAGCACATTCAGACTCTGCGCGACTGG
GGCGTGGACGTGTTCACCGTGCCCGGAAAGGGCTACTCTCTGCCCGAGCCTATCCCGCTGCTGAACGCTA
AACAGATTCTGGGACAGCTGGACGGCGGGAGCGTGGCAGTCCTGCCTGTGGTCGACTCCACCAATCAGTA
CCTGCTGGATCGAATCGGCGAGCTGAAGAGTGGGGATGCTTGCATTGCAGAATATCAGCAGGCAGGGAGA
GGAAGCAGAGGGAGGAAATGGTTCTCTCCTTTTGGAGCTAACCTGTACCTGAGTATGTTTTGGCGCCTGA
AGCGGGGACCAGCAGCAATCGGCCTGGGCCCGGTCATCGGAATTGTCATGGCAGAAGCGCTGCGAAAGCT
GGGAGCAGACAAGGTGCGAGTCAAATGGCCCAATGACCTGTATCTGCAGGATAGAAAGCTGGCAGGCATC
CTGGTGGAGCTGGCCGGAATAACAGGCGATGCTGCACAGATCGTCATTGGCGCCGGGATTAACGTGGCTA
TGAGGCGCGTGGAGGAAAGCGTGGTCAATCAGGGCTGGATCACACTGCAGGAAGCAGGGATTAACCTGGA
CAGGAATACTCTGGCCGCTACGCTGATCCGAGAGCTGCGGGCAGCCCTGGAACTGTTCGAGCAGGAAGGC
CTGGCTCCATATCTGCCACGGTGGGAGAAGCTGGATAACTTCATCAATAGACCCGTGAAGCTGATCATTG
GGGACAAAGAGATTTTCGGGATTAGCCGGGGGATTGATAAACAGGGAGCCCTGCTGCTGGAACAGGACGG
AGTTATCAAACCCTGGATGGGCGGAGAAATCAGTCTGCGGTCTGCCGAAAAGGACTACAAGGATGACGAT
GATAAATAACCCGGCTCATCTAGATAATTCTACCGGGTAGGGGAGGCGCTTTTCCCAAGGCAGTCTGGAG
CATGCGCTTTAGCAGCCCCGCTGGGCACTTGGCGCTACACAAGTGGCCTCTGGCCTCGCACACATTCCAC
ATCCACCGGTAGGCGCCAACCGGCTCCGTTCTTTGGTGGCCCCTTCGCGCCACCTTCTACTCCTCCCCTA
GTCAGGAAGTTCCCCCCCGCCCCGCAGCTCGCGTCGTGCAGGACGTGACAAATGGAAGTAGCACGTCTCA
CTAGTCTCGTGCAGATGGACAGCACCGCTGAGCAATGGAAGCGGGTAGGCCTTTGGGGCAGCGGCCAATA
GCAGCTTTGCTCCTTCGCTTTCTGGGCTCAGAGGCTGGGAAGGGGTGGGTCCGGGGGCGGGCTCAGGGGC
GGGCTCAGGGGCGGGGCGGGCGCCCGAAGGTCCTCCGGAGGCCCGGCATTCTGCACGCTTCAAAAGCGCA
CGTCTGCCGCGCTGTTCTCCTCTTCCTCATCTCCGGGCCTTTCGACCTGCAGCCCAAGCTTACCATGACC
GAGTACAAGCCCACGGTGCGCCTCGCCACCCGCGACGACGTCCCCAGGGCCGTACGCACCCTCGCCGCCG
CGTTCGCCGACTACCCCGCCACGCGCCACACCGTCGATCCGGACCGCCACATCGAGCGGGTCACCGAGCT
GCAAGAACTCTTCCTCACGCGCGTCGGGCTCGACATCGGCAAGGTGTGGGTCGCGGACGACGGCGCCGCG
GTGGCGGTCTGGACCACGCCGGAGAGCGTCGAAGCGGGGGCGGTGTTCGCCGAGATCGGCCCGCGCATGG
CCGAGTTGAGCGGTTCCCGGCTGGCCGCGCAGCAACAGATGGAAGGCCTCCTGGCGCCGCACCGGCCCAA
GGAGCCCGCGTGGTTCCTGGCCACCGTCGGCGTCTCGCCCGACCACCAGGGCAAGGGTCTGGGCAGCGCC
GTCGTGCTCCCCGGAGTGGAGGCGGCCGAGCGCGCCGGGGTGCCCGCCTTCCTGGAGACCTCCGCGCCCC
GCAACCTCCCCTTCTACGAGCGGCTCGGCTTCACCGTCACCGCCGACGTCGAGGTGCCCGAAGGACCGCG
CACCTGGTGCATGACCCGCAAGCCCGGTGCCTGACCGCGTCTGGAACAATCAACCTCTGGATTACAAAAT
TTGTGAAAGATTGACTGGTATTCTTAACTATGTTGCTCCTTTTACGCTATGTGGATACGCTGCTTTAATG
CCTTTGTATCATGCTATTGCTTCCCGTATGGCTTTCATTTTCTCCTCCTTGTATAAATCCTGGTTGCTGT
CTCTTTATGAGGAGTTGTGGCCCGTTGTCAGGCAACGTGGCGTGGTGTGCACTGTGTTTGCTGACGCAAC
CCCCACTGGTTGGGGCATTGCCACCACCTGTCAGCTCCTTTCCGGGACTTTCGCTTTCCCCCTCCCTATT
GCCACGGCGGAACTCATCGCCGCCTGCCTTGCCCGCTGCTGGACAGGGGCTCGGCTGTTGGGCACTGACA
ATTCCGTGGTGTTGTCGGGGAAGCTGACGTCCTTTCCATGGCTGCTCGCCTGTGTTGCCACCTGGATTCT
GCGCGGGACGTCCTTCTGCTACGTCCCTTCGGCCCTCAATCCAGCGGACCTTCCTTCCCGCGGCCTGCTG
CCGGCTCTGCGGCCTCTTCCGCGTCTTCGCCTTCGCCCTCAGACGAGTCGGATCTCCCTTTGGGCCGCCT
CCCCGCCTGGAATTAATTCTGCAGTCGAGACCTAGAAAAACATGGAGCAATCACAAGTAGCAATACAGCA
GCTACCAATGCTGATTGTGCCTGGCTAGAAGCACAAGAGGAGGAGGAGGTGGGTTTTCCAGTCACACCTC
AGGTACCTTTAAGACCAATGACTTACAAGGCAGCTGTAGATCTTAGCCACTTTTTAAAAGAAAAGAGGGG
ACTGGAAGGGCTAATTCACTCCCAACGAAGACAAGATATCCTTGATCTGTGGATCTACCACACACAAGGC
TACTTCCCTGATTAGCAGAACTACACACCAGGGCCAGGGGTCAGATATCCACTGACCTTTGGATGGTGCT
ACAAGCTAGTACCAGTTGAGCCAGATAAGGTAGAAGAGGCCAATAAAGGAGAGAACACCAGCTTGTTACA
CCCTGTGAGCCTGCATGGGATGGATGACCCGGAGAGAGAAGTGTTAGAGTGGAGGTTTGACAGCCGCCTA
GCATTTCATCACGTGGCCCGAGAGCTGCATCCGGAGTACTTCAAGAACTGCTGATATCGAGCTTGCTACA
AGGGACTTTCCGCTGGGGACTTTCCAGGGAGGCGTGGCCTGGGCGGGACTGGGGAGTGGCGAGCCCTCAG
ATCCTGCATATAAGCAGCTGCTTTTTGCCTGTACTGGGTCTCTCTGGTTAGACCAGATCTGAGCCTGGGA
GCTCTCTGGCTAACTAGGGAACCCACTGCTTAAGCCTCAATAAAGCTTGCCTTGAGTGCTTCAAGTAGTG
TGTGCCCGTCTGTTGTGTGACTCTGGTAACTAGAGATCCCTCAGACCCTTTTAGTCAGTGTGGAAAATCT
CTAGCAGTAGTAGTTCATGTCATCTTATTATTCAGTATTTATAACTTGCAAAGAAATGAATATCAGAGAG
TGAGAGGCCTTGACATTGCTAGCGTTTTACCGTCGACCTCTAGCTAGAGCTTGGCGTAATCATGGTCATA
GCTGTTTCCTGTGTGAAATTGTTATCCGCTCACAATTCCACACAACATACGAGCCGGAAGCATAAAGTGT
AAAGCCTGGGGTGCCTAATGAGTGAGCTAACTCACATTAATTGCGTTGCGCTCACTGCCCGCTTTCCAGT
CGGGAAACCTGTCGTGCCAGCTGCATTAATGAATCGGCCAACGCGCGGGGAGAGGCGGTTTGCGTATTGG
GCGCTCTTCCGCTTCCTCGCTCACTGACTCGCTGCGCTCGGTCGTTCGGCTGCGGCGAGCGGTATCAGCT
CACTCAAAGGCGGTAATACGGTTATCCACAGAATCAGGGGATAACGCAGGAAAGAACATGTGAGCAAAAG
GCCAGCAAAAGGCCAGGAACCGTAAAAAGGCCGCGTTGCTGGCGTTTTTCCATAGGCTCCGCCCCCCTGA
CGAGCATCACAAAAATCGACGCTCAAGTCAGAGGTGGCGAAACCCGACAGGACTATAAAGATACCAGGCG
TTTCCCCCTGGAAGCTCCCTCGTGCGCTCTCCTGTTCCGACCCTGCCGCTTACCGGATACCTGTCCGCCT
TTCTCCCTTCGGGAAGCGTGGCGCTTTCTCATAGCTCACGCTGTAGGTATCTCAGTTCGGTGTAGGTCGT
TCGCTCCAAGCTGGGCTGTGTGCACGAACCCCCCGTTCAGCCCGACCGCTGCGCCTTATCCGGTAACTAT
CGTCTTGAGTCCAACCCGGTAAGACACGACTTATCGCCACTGGCAGCAGCCACTGGTAACAGGATTAGCA
GAGCGAGGTATGTAGGCGGTGCTACAGAGTTCTTGAAGTGGTGGCCTAACTACGGCTACACTAGAAGAAC
AGTATTTGGTATCTGCGCTCTGCTGAAGCCAGTTACCTTCGGAAAAAGAGTTGGTAGCTCTTGATCCGGC
AAACAAACCACCGCTGGTAGCGGTGGTTTTTTTGTTTGCAAGCAGCAGATTACGCGCAGAAAAAAAGGAT
CTCAAGAAGATCCTTTGATCTTTTCTACGGGGTCTGACGCTCAGTGGAACGAAAACTCACGTTAAGGGAT
TTTGGTCATGAGATTATCAAAAAGGATCTTCACCTAGATCCTTTTAAATTAAAAATGAAGTTTTAAATCA
ATCTAAAGTATATATGAGTAAACTTGGTCTGACAGTTACCAATGCTTAATCAGTGAGGCACCTATCTCAG
CGATCTGTCTATTTCGTTCATCCATAGTTGCCTGACTCCCCGTCGTGTAGATAACTACGATACGGGAGGG
CTTACCATCTGGCCCCAGTGCTGCAATGATACCGCGAGACCCACGCTCACCGGCTCCAGATTTATCAGCA
ATAAACCAGCCAGCCGGAAGGGCCGAGCGCAGAAGTGGTCCTGCAACTTTATCCGCCTCCATCCAGTCTA
TTAATTGTTGCCGGGAAGCTAGAGTAAGTAGTTCGCCAGTTAATAGTTTGCGCAACGTTGTTGCCATTGC
TACAGGCATCGTGGTGTCACGCTCGTCGTTTGGTATGGCTTCATTCAGCTCCGGTTCCCAACGATCAAGG
CGAGTTACATGATCCCCCATGTTGTGCAAAAAAGCGGTTAGCTCCTTCGGTCCTCCGATCGTTGTCAGAA
GTAAGTTGGCCGCAGTGTTATCACTCATGGTTATGGCAGCACTGCATAATTCTCTTACTGTCATGCCATC
CGTAAGATGCTTTTCTGTGACTGGTGAGTACTCAACCAAGTCATTCTGAGAATAGTGTATGCGGCGACCG
AGTTGCTCTTGCCCGGCGTCAATACGGGATAATACCGCGCCACATAGCAGAACTTTAAAAGTGCTCATCA
TTGGAAAACGTTCTTCGGGGCGAAAACTCTCAAGGATCTTACCGCTGTTGAGATCCAGTTCGATGTAACC
CACTCGTGCACCCAACTGATCTTCAGCATCTTTTACTTTCACCAGCGTTTCTGGGTGAGCAAAAACAGGA
AGGCAAAATGCCGCAAAAAAGGGAATAAGGGCGACACGGAAATGTTGAATACTCATACTCTTCCTTTTTC
AATATTATTGAAGCATTTATCAGGGTTATTGTCTCATGAGCGGATACATATTTGAATGTATTTAGAAAAA
TAAACAAATAGGGGTTCCGCGCACATTTCCCCGAAAAGTGCCACCTGACGTCGACGGATCGGGAGATCAA
CTTGTTTATTGCAGCTTATAATGGTTACAAATAAAGCAATAGCATCACAAATTTCACAAATAAAGCATTT
TTTTCACTGCATTCTAGTTGTGGTTTGTCCAAACTCATCAATGTATCTTATCATGTCTGGATCAACTGGA
TAACTCAAGCTAACCAAAATCATCCCAAACTTCCCACCCCATACCCTATTACCACTGCCAATTACCTGTG
GTTTCATTTACTCTAAACCTGTGATTCCTCTGAATTATTTTCATTTTAAAGAAATTGTATTTGTTAAATA
TGTACTACAAACTTAGTAGTTGGAAGGG
Features (pLannotate 1.2.2; 27 found; start..end, strand, type, name):
    369..626     +  LTR            5' LTR (truncated): truncated 5' long terminal repeat (LTR) from HIV-1
    673..798     +  misc_feature   HIV-1 Ψ: packaging signal of human immunodeficiency virus type 1
    782..1120    +  CDS            HIV-1 gag (fragment): gag protein from human immunodeficiency virus 1; gag
   1295..1528    +  misc_feature   RRE: The Rev response element (RRE) of HIV-1 allows for Rev-dependent mRNA export from the nucleus to the cytoplasm.
   1905..2005    +  CDS            Rev (fragment): human immunodeficiency virus 1 (HIV-1) Rev protein; rev; enhances nuclear export of unspliced and incompletely spliced viral mRNAs
   2020..2135    +  misc_feature   cPPT/CTS: central polypurine tract and central termination sequence of HIV-1 (lacking the first T)
   2348..2559    +  promoter       EF-1α core promoter: core promoter for human elongation factor EF-1α
   2560..2673    +  intron         EF-1α intron A (fragment): intron upstream of the start codon of human EF-1α
   3299..3502    +  intron         EF-1α intron A: truncated intron upstream of the start codon of human EF-1α
   3517..3559    +  misc_feature   MCS (fragment): multiple cloning site
   3572..6181    +  CDS            GPR155: GP155_HUMAN - Also known as PGR22. Experimental evidence at transcript level: Swiss-Prot protein existence level 2. From Homo sapiens (Human).
   6236..7192    +  CDS            TurboID: mutant of the E. coli biotin ligase BioID engineered for improved catalytic efficiency (Branon et al., 2018)
   7193..7212    +  CDS            3xFLAG (fragment): three tandem FLAG® epitope tags, followed by an enterokinase cleavage site
   7245..7744    +  promoter       PGK promoter: mouse phosphoglycerate kinase 1 promoter
   7765..8364    +  CDS            PuroR: puromycin N-acetyltransferase; pac from Streptomyces alboniger; confers resistance to puromycin
   8378..8966    +  misc_feature   WPRE: woodchuck hepatitis virus posttranscriptional regulatory element
   8983..9501    +  CDS            nef (fragment): NEF_HV1BR - Experimental evidence at protein level: Swiss-Prot protein existence level 1. Extracellular Nef protein targets CD4(+) T-lymphocytes for apoptosis by interacting with CXCR4 surface receptors (PubMed:14990729). From Human immunodeficiency virus type 1 group M subtype B (isolate BRU/LAI) (HIV-1).
   9549..9806    +  LTR            5' LTR (truncated): truncated 5' long terminal repeat (LTR) from HIV-1
   9957..9979    -  protein_bind   lac operator (fragment): The lac repressor binds to the lac operator to inhibit transcription in E. coli. This inhibition can be relieved by adding lactose or isopropyl-β-D-thiogalactopyranoside (IPTG). lac repressor encoded by lacI
   9983..10013   -  promoter       lac promoter: promoter for the E. coli lac operon
  10028..10049   -  protein_bind   CAP binding site: CAP binding activates transcription in the presence of cAMP. E. coli catabolite activator protein
  10062..10154   -  CDS            lacI (fragment): lac repressor; lacI; The lac repressor binds to the lac operator to inhibit transcription in E. coli. This inhibition can be relieved by adding lactose or isopropyl-β-D-thiogalactopyranoside (IPTG).
  10337..10925   -  rep_origin     ori: high-copy-number ColE1/pMB1/pBR322/pUC origin of replication
  11096..11956   -  CDS            AmpR: β-lactamase; bla; confers resistance to ampicillin, carbenicillin, and related antibiotics
  11957..12061   -  promoter       AmpR promoter: bla
  12109..12243   +  polyA_signal   SV40 poly(A) signal: SV40 polyadenylation signal
  12410..321     +  CDS            nef (fragment) (across the origin): NEF_HV1BR - Experimental evidence at protein level: Swiss-Prot protein existence level 1. Extracellular Nef protein targets CD4(+) T-lymphocytes for apoptosis by interacting with CXCR4 surface receptors (PubMed:14990729). From Human immunodeficiency virus type 1 group M subtype B (isolate BRU/LAI) (HIV-1).
