[The description below was written by a language model from this plasmid's Addgene catalogue record and pLannotate feature annotations shown in this document.]
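Description:
pLVX LYCHOS-FLAG-TiD is an HIV-1-based lentiviral transfer plasmid on the pLVX backbone, built for stable expression in mammalian cells of human LYCHOS (GPR155) fused to the TurboID proximity-labelling enzyme. In bacteria it is maintained through a high-copy ColE1/pUC-type origin and selected with ampicillin via the β-lactamase gene. Remnants of lac regulatory sequence and an SV40 polyadenylation signal also sit in the plasmid backbone outside the viral region.

The proviral region is bounded by HIV-1 long terminal repeats, both annotated as truncated LTRs with adjacent nef-derived sequence. It carries the standard cis-acting elements: the Ψ packaging signal with a gag fragment, which directs encapsidation of the genomic RNA; the Rev response element, for nuclear export of that RNA; and the cPPT/CTS, which aids nuclear import in transduced cells. The human EF-1α promoter with its intron A sequences drives the GPR155 coding sequence, cloned between BamHI and XmaI sites. TurboID, an engineered E. coli biotin ligase with high catalytic efficiency, follows at the C terminus. The catalogue lists FLAG and TurboID as C-terminal tags, and the name places FLAG first, but the feature table detects only a short FLAG-type fragment immediately after TurboID. Downstream, a mouse PGK promoter expresses puromycin N-acetyltransferase so that transduced cells can be selected. A WPRE before the 3′ LTR enhances transcript stability and expression.

The construct is intended for making cell lines that stably express LYCHOS-TurboID, allowing biotinylation and capture of proteins close to this lysosomal GPCR-like protein. The associated work concerns cholesterol signalling to mTORC1.
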