Addgene plasmid #199747: pLVX LYCHOS-FLAG-TiD
Purpose: Lentiviral construct to stably express LYCHOS (GPR155) TurboID
Depositing lab: Roberto Zoncu. Depositing organization: University of California, Berkeley. Publication: Lysosomal GPCR-like protein LYCHOS signals cholesterol sufficiency to mTORC1. Shin HR, Citron YR, Wang L, Tribouillard L, Goul CS, Stipp R, Sugasawa Y, Jain A, Samson N, Lim CY, Davis OB, Castaneda-Carpio D, Qian M, Nomura DK, Perera RM, Park E, Covey DF, Laplante M, Evers AS, Zoncu R. Science. 2022 Sep 16;377(6612):1290-1298. doi: 10.1126/science.abg6621. Epub 2022 Aug 25. PubMed 36007018.
Backbone
  Vector backbone: pLVX
  Vector type: Mammalian Expression
  Selectable markers: Puromycin
Growth in bacteria
  Bacterial resistance: Ampicillin, 100 μg/mL
  Growth temperature: 37°C
  Growth strain: NEB Stable
  Copy number: High Copy
Gene/Insert
  Gene/Insert name: LYCHOS (alt name: GPR155)
  Species: H. sapiens (human)
  Entrez Gene: GPR155 (a.k.a. DEP.7, DEPDC3, PGR22)
  Promoter: EF1a
  Tag / fusion protein: Flag (C terminal on insert); TurboID (C terminal on insert)
  Cloning method: Restriction Enzyme; 5′ cloning site BamHI (not destroyed); 3′ cloning site XmaI (not destroyed)
  Sequencing primers: 5′ TCAAGCCTCAGACAGTGGTTC
Terms and licenses: Academic/Nonprofit Terms; Industry Terms: Not Available to Industry
How to cite: pLVX LYCHOS-FLAG-TiD was a gift from Roberto Zoncu (Addgene plasmid # 199747 ; http://n2t.net/addgene:199747 ; RRID:Addgene_199747)
